Addgene plasmid #71005: pFOSGE_COF2H05
Purpose: Gateway entry clone
Depositing lab: Alexander Stark. Depositing organization: Research Institute of Molecular Pathology (IMP). Publication: Transcriptional regulators form diverse groups with context-dependent regulatory functions. Stampfel G, Kazmar T, Frank O, Wienerroither S, Reiter F, Stark A. Nature. 2015 Nov 9. doi: 10.1038/nature15545. PubMed 26550828.
Backbone
  Vector backbone: pDONR221
  Backbone manufacturer: Invitrogen
  Backbone size w/o insert (bp): 4762
  Vector type: Gateway entry vector
Growth in bacteria
  Bacterial resistance: Kanamycin, 50 μg/mL
  Growth temperature: 37°C
  Growth strain: DH5alpha
  Copy number: High Copy
Gene/Insert
  Gene/Insert name: DAT (alt names: FBgn0034136; CG8380, FBtr0087125)
  Species: D. melanogaster (fly)
  Insert size (bp): 1893
  Entrez Gene: DAT (a.k.a. Dmel_CG8380, CG8380, DmDAT, Dmel\CG8380, dDAT, fmn)
  Cloning method: Gateway Cloning
  Sequencing primers: 5′ M13-F20; 3′ M13R
Terms and licenses: Academic/Nonprofit Terms; Industry Terms: Not Available to Industry
How to cite: pFOSGE_COF2H05 was a gift from Alexander Stark (Addgene plasmid # 71005 ; http://n2t.net/addgene:71005 ; RRID:Addgene_71005)
