[The description below was written by a language model from this plasmid's Addgene catalogue record.]
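Description:
pFOSGE_COF2H05 is a Gateway entry clone built on the Invitrogen pDONR221 donor backbone, carrying the Drosophila melanogaster gene DAT (CG8380, also known as dDAT or fumin; transcript FBtr0087125), which encodes the fly dopamine transporter. The insert is recorded as 1893 bp and was introduced by Gateway cloning. In a pDONR221-derived entry clone this normally means a BP recombination that replaces the donor vector's counter-selectable cassette with the open reading frame and leaves it flanked by attL sites. The plasmid is maintained in standard E. coli (DH5alpha) at high copy number and is selected with kanamycin. M13 forward and reverse priming sites on either side of the cloning region are listed for sequencing the insert.

As an entry vector, the construct is not designed for expression. The record lists no promoter, tag or reporter associated with the insert, and pDONR-type backbones generally lack elements for driving expression in eukaryotic cells. Its role is to serve as a sequence-verified source of the DAT coding region, which can be moved by LR recombination into any compatible Gateway destination vector. The destination vector then supplies the promoter, fusion partners and host-specific elements. The clone comes from a collection associated with a study of the context-dependent regulatory functions of Drosophila transcriptional regulators, which suggests it was one of many ORFs intended for systematic transfer into assay vectors. The record does not say which destination vectors were used, whether the insert retains a stop codon, or how this particular gene was used in that work. No feature table was provided, so details of the recombination sites and backbone elements are inferred from the named backbone, not from annotation.
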