>Addgene plasmid #71005 | pFOSGE_COF2H05 | depositor partial sequence | sequence record 126947 | insert
ATGTCACCAACCGGACATATATCCAAATCAAAGACGCCCACGCCACACGATAACGATAACAATAGCATCA
GCGACGAGCGCGAAACATGGAGCGGCAAAGTGGATTTTTTATTATCGGTTATTGGATTCGCCGTCGATTT
AGCAAACGTCTGGAGATTTCCCTATTTGTGCTACAAAAATGGCGGTGGCGCTTTTCTTGTGCCCTACGGC
ATTATGTTGGTGGTCGGTGGCATTCCTCTGTTCTATATGGAATTGGCCCTGGGTCAGCACAATCGTAAGG
GTGCCATAACCTGCTGGGGTCGCTTGGTGCCCCTCTTCAAAGGAATTGGATATGCCGTGGTGCTGATAGC
CTTCTATGTGGACTTCTATTACAATGTGATTATTGCCTGGTCGTTGCGTTTCTTTTTTGCATCCTTCACC
AACTCGCTGCCTTGGACGTCGTGTAATAATATTTGGAACACACCAAATTGTAGACCGTTTGAGAGCCAAA
ATGCATCTCGTGTTCCGGTTATTGGTAACTATAGTGACTTGTATGCCATGGGAAATCAAAGCCTGCTCTA
CAATGAGACATATATGAATGGTTCGAGCTTGGATACGTCAGCGGTTGGCCATGTGGAGGGTTTTCAGTCC
GCAGCATCGGAATATTTTAACCGCTACATTTTGGAGCTGAACCGCAGCGAGGGAATCCATGACTTGGGCG
CCATCAAATGGGACATGGCGCTGTGCCTTCTGATTGTCTACTTAATTTGTTACTTCTCCCTGTGGAAGGG
TATCAGCACTTCGGGCAAGGTTGTGTGGTTTACTGCCCTCTTTCCCTATGCAGTGCTACTGATTCTTCTA
ATCAGAGGGCTCACACTGCCGGGATCTTTTCTGGGCATTCAGTATTATCTTACGCCCAACTTTAGTGCCA
TCTATAAGGCTGAGGTCTGGGTGGATGCTGCCACCCAGGTGTTTTTCTCATTGGGTCCAGGATTTGGAGT
GCTGCTGGCCTATGCATCCTATAATAAATACCATAACAATGTATACAAGGATGCTTTGTTAACCAGTTTC
ATTAACTCGGCTACCAGCTTTATAGCCGGCTTTGTGATATTCTCCGTGCTGGGTTACATGGCCCACACAC
TGGGTGTAAGAATTGAAGATGTTGCCACCGAAGGACCTGGTCTGGTTTTCGTGGTCTATCCAGCTGCCAT
TGCCACCATGCCGGCCAGCACTTTCTGGGCTCTAATATTCTTCATGATGCTGCTAACTTTGGGCTTGGAT
AGTTCGTTTGGTGGTTCAGAGGCTATAATCACAGCTTTGAGCGACGAGTTTCCCAAGATCAAAAGAAACC
GAGAGCTGTTTGTAGCTGGACTGTTTTCCCTGTACTTCGTGGTCGGTTTGGCCAGTTGCACTCAGGGTGG
CTTCTATTTCTTCCATCTGCTGGATCGTTACGCTGCTGGCTACTCGATTTTGGTGGCCGTGTTCTTTGAG
GCAATCGCCGTGTCCTGGATCTACGGAACCAATCGATTTAGCGAGGATATACGGGACATGATTGGTTTTC
CACCGGGAAGATACTGGCAGGTGTGTTGGCGATTTGTGGCACCAATTTTCCTGCTCTTCATCACGGTTTA
CGGGCTGATTGGCTACGAGCCACTGACATATGCGGACTATGTGTATCCCAGTTGGGCCAATGCGCTGGGT
TGGTGCATAGCTGGTTCCTCGGTTGTGATGATTCCTGCCGTGGCGATATTTAAACTACTTTCCACGCCGG
GAAGTCTGCGTCAGCGGTTCACAATTTTGACCACACCATGGCGAGATCAGCAATCGATGGCAATGGTGCT
GAACGGGGTCACCACCGAGGTCACCGTGGTGCGATTAACCGACACGGAGACCGCCAAGGAACCCGTCGAT
GTC
