>Addgene plasmid #71005 | pFOSGE_COF2H05 | addgene partial sequence | sequence record 131420 | M13-F20 5'-TGTAAAACGACGGCCAGT-3'
GTGACCTGTTCGTTGCAACAAATTGATGAGCAATGCTTTTTTATAATGCCAACTTTGTACAAAAAAGCAG
GCTTCATGTCACCAACCGGACATATATCCAAATCAAAGACGCCCACGCCACACGATAACGATAACAATAG
CATCAGCGACGAGCGCGAAACATGGAGCGGCAAAGTGGATTTTTTATTATCGGTTATTGGATTCGCCGTC
GATTTAGCAAACGTCTGGAGATTTCCCTATTTGTGCTACAAAAATGGCGGTGGCGCTTTTCTTGTGCCCT
ACGGCATTATGTTGGTGGTCGGTGGCATTCCTCTGTTCTATATGGAATTGGCCCTGGGTCAGCACAATCG
TAAGGGTGCCATAACCTGCTGGGGTCGCTTGGTGCCCCTCTTCAAAGGAATTGGATATGCCGTGGTGCTG
ATAGCCTTCTATGTGGACTTCTATTACAATGTGATTATTGCCTGGTCGTTGCGTTTCTTTTTTGCATCCT
TCACCAACTCGCTGCCTTGGACGTCGTGTAATAATATTTGGAACACACCAAATTGTAGACCGTTTGAGAG
CCAAAATGCATCTCGTGTTCCGGTTATTGGTAACTATAGTGACTTGTATGCCATGGGAAATCAAAGCCTG
CTCTACAATGAGACATATATGAATGGTTCGAGCTTGGATACGTCAGCGGTTGGCCATGTGGAGGGTTTTC
AGTCCGCAGCATCGGAATATTTTAACCGCTACATTTT
