>Addgene plasmid #71005 | pFOSGE_COF2H05 | addgene partial sequence | sequence record 131421 | M13-Rev 5'-CAGGAAACAGCTATGACC-3'
AATGATTTTATTTTGACTGATAGTGACCTGTTCGTTGCAACAAATTGATAAGCAATGCTTTCTTATAATG
CCAACTTTGTACAAGAAAGCTGGGTCGACATCGACGGGTTCCTTGGCGGTCTCCGTGTCGGTTAATCGCA
CCACGGTGACCTCGGTGGTGACCCCGTTCAGCACCATTGCCATCGATTGCTGATCTCGCCATGGTGTGGT
CAAAATTGTGAACCGCTGACGCAGACTTCCCGGCGTGGAAAGTAGTTTAAATATCGCCACGGCAGGAATC
ATCACAACCGAGGAACCAGCTATGCACCAACCCAGCGCATTGGCCCAACTGGGATACACATAGTCCGCAT
ATGTCAGTGGCTCGTAGCCAATCAGCCCGTAAACCGTGATGAAGAGCAGGAAAATTGGTGCCACAAATCG
CCAACACACCTGCCAGTATCTTCCCGGTGGAAAACCAATCATGTCCCGTATATCCTCGCTAAATCGATTG
GTTCCGTAGATCCAGGACACGGCGATTGCCTCAAAGAACACGGCCACCAAAATCGAGTAGCCAGCAGCGT
AACGATCCAGCAGATGGAAGAAATAGAAGCCACCCTGAGTGCAACTGGCCAAACCGACCACGAAGTACAG
GGAAAACAGTCCAGCTACAAACAGCTCTCGGTTTCTTTTGATCTTGGGAAACTCGTCGCTCAAAGCTGTG
ATTATAGCCTCTGAACCACCAAACGAACTATCCAAGCCCAAAGTTAGCAGCATCATGAAGAATATTAGAG
